>Addgene plasmid #120336 | pMOD3-mNeptune2-Sh_ble | addgene full sequence | sequence record 232268 | Addgene NGS Result
TCGCGCGTTTCGGTGATGACGGTGAAAACCTCTGACACATGCAGCTCCCGGAGACGGTCACAGCTTGTCT
GTAAGCGGATGCCGGGAGCAGACAAGCCCGTCAGGGCGCGTCAGCGGGTGTTGGCGGGTGTCGGGGCTGG
CTTAACTATGCGGCATCAGAGCAGATTGTACTGAGAGTGCACCATATGCGGTGTGAAATACCGCACAGAT
GCGTAAGGAGAAAATACCGCATCAGGCGCCATTCGCCATTCAGGCTGCGCAACTGTTGGGAAGGGCGATC
GGTGCGGGCCTCTTCGCTATTACGACAGCTGTCTCTTATACACATCTCAACCATCATCGATGAATTTTCT
CGGGTGTTCTCGCATATTGGCTCGAATTCTAAGGAGGAAAAAAA
[732 nt withheld, positions 395-1126]
TAAGTCGACGGAGGACAGTAATGGCCAAGTTGACCAGTGCCGTTCCGGTGCTGACCGCACGTGACGTCGC
CGGAGCAGTGGAGTTCTGGACCGACCGTCTGGGGTTCTCCCGTGACTTCGTGGAGGACGACTTCGCCGGT
GTGGTCCGTGACGACGTGACCCTGTTCATCAGCGCGGTCCAGGACCAGGTGGTGCCGGACAACACCCTGG
CCTGGGTGTGGGTGCGTGGCCTGGACGAGCTGTACGCCGAGTGGAGCGAAGTCGTGTCCACGAACTTCCG
TGACGCCTCCGGGCCGGCCATGACCGAGATCGGCGAGCAGCCGTGGGGGCGTGAGTTCGCCCTGCGCGAC
CCGGCCGGCAACTGCGTGCACTTCGTGGCCGAGGAGCAGGACTGAAAGCTTTAAAAGCCTTATATATTCT
TTTTTTTCTTATAAAACTTAAAACCTTAGAGGCTATTTAAGTTGCTGATTTATATTAATTTTATTGTTCA
AACATGAGAGCTTAGTACGTGAAACATGAGAGCTTAGTACGTTAGCCATGAGAGCTTAGTACGTTAGCCA
TGAGGGTTTAGTTCGTTAAACATGAGAGCTTAGTACGTTAAACATGAGAGCTTAGTACGTGAAACATGAG
AGCTTAGTACGTACTATCAACAGGTTGAACTGCCAACGACTACGCACTAGCCAACAAGAGCTTCAGGGTT
GAGATGTGTATAAGAGACAGCTGTCTTAATGAATCGGCCAACGCGCGGGGAGAGGCGGTTTGCGTATTGG
GCGCTCTTCCGCTTCCTCGCTCACTGACTCGCTGCGCTCGGTCGTTCGGCTGCGGCGAGCGGTATCAGCT
CACTCAAAGGCGGTAATACGGTTATCCACAGAATCAGGGGATAACGCAGGAAAGAACATGTGAGCAAAAG
GCCAGCAAAAGGCCAGGAACCGTAAAAAGGCCGCGTTGCTGGCGTTTTTCCATAGGCTCCGCCCCCCTGA
CGAGCATCACAAAAATCGACGCTCAAGTCAGAGGTGGCGAAACCCGACAGGACTATAAAGATACCAGGCG
TTTCCCCCTGGAAGCTCCCTCGTGCGCTCTCCTGTTCCGACCCTGCCGCTTACCGGATACCTGTCCGCCT
TTCTCCCTTCGGGAAGCGTGGCGCTTTCTCATAGCTCACGCTGTAGGTATCTCAGTTCGGTGTAGGTCGT
TCGCTCCAAGCTGGGCTGTGTGCACGAACCCCCCGTTCAGCCCGACCGCTGCGCCTTATCCGGTAACTAT
CGTCTTGAGTCCAACCCGGTAAGACACGACTTATCGCCACTGGCAGCAGCCACTGGTAACAGGATTAGCA
GAGCGAGGTATGTAGGCGGTGCTACAGAGTTCTTGAAGTGGTGGCCTAACTACGGCTACACTAGAAGAAC
AGTATTTGGTATCTGCGCTCTGCTGAAGCCAGTTACCTTCGGAAAAAGAGTTGGTAGCTCTTGATCCGGC
AAACAAACCACCGCTGGTAGCGGTGGTTTTTTTGTTTGCAAGCAGCAGATTACGCGCAGAAAAAAAGGAT
CTCAAGAAGATCCTTTGATCTTTTCTACGGGGTCTGACGCTCAGTGGAACGAAAACTCACGTTAAGGGAT
TTTGGTCATGAGATTATCAAAAAGGATCTTCACCTAGATCCTTTTAAATTAAAAATGAAGTTTTAAATCA
ATCTAAAGTATATATGAGTAAACTTGGTCTGACAGTTACCAATGCTTAATCAGTGAGGCACCTATCTCAG
CGATCTGTCTATTTCGTTCATCCATAGTTGCCTGACTCCCCGTCGTGTAGATAACTACGATACGGGAGGG
CTTACCATCTGGCCCCAGTGCTGCAATGATACCGCGAGACCCACGCTCACCGGCTCCAGATTTATCAGCA
ATAAACCAGCCAGCCGGAAGGGCCGAGCGCAGAAGTGGTCCTGCAACTTTATCCGCCTCCATCCAGTCTA
TTAATTGTTGCCGGGAAGCTAGAGTAAGTAGTTCGCCAGTTAATAGTTTGCGCAACGTTGTTGCCATTGC
TACAGGCATCGTGGTGTCACGCTCGTCGTTTGGTATGGCTTCATTCAGCTCCGGTTCCCAACGATCAAGG
CGAGTTACATGATCCCCCATGTTGTGCAAAAAAGCGGTTAGCTCCTTCGGTCCTCCGATCGTTGTCAGAA
GTAAGTTGGCCGCAGTGTTATCACTCATGGTTATGGCAGCACTGCATAATTCTCTTACTGTCATGCCATC
CGTAAGATGCTTTTCTGTGACTGGTGAGTACTCAACCAAGTCATTCTGAGAATAGTGTATGCGGCGACCG
AGTTGCTCTTGCCCGGCGTCAATACGGGATAATACCGCGCCACATAGCAGAACTTTAAAAGTGCTCATCA
TTGGAAAACGTTCTTCGGGGCGAAAACTCTCAAGGATCTTACCGCTGTTGAGATCCAGTTCGATGTAACC
CACTCGTGCACCCAACTGATCTTCAGCATCTTTTACTTTCACCAGCGTTTCTGGGTGAGCAAAAACAGGA
AGGCAAAATGCCGCAAAAAAGGGAATAAGGGCGACACGGAAATGTTGAATACTCATACTCTTCCTTTTTC
AATATTATTGAAGCATTTATCAGGGTTATTGTCTCATGAGCGGATACATATTTGAATGTATTTAGAAAAA
TAAACAAATAGGGGTTCCGCGCACATTTCCCCGAAAAGTGCCACCTGACGTCTAAGAAACCATTATTATC
ATGACATTAACCTATAAAAATAGGCGTATCACGAGGCCCTTTCGTC
Features (pLannotate 1.2.2; 12 found; start..end, strand, type, name):
    137..236     +  misc_feature   bom (fragment): basis of mobility region from pBR322
    242..311     -  CDS            lacZα (fragment): LacZα fragment of β-galactosidase; lacZ fragment
    309..327     +  misc_feature   Tn5 ME: hyperactive mosaic end for Tn5 transposase recognition (Reznikoff et al., 2004)
    395..1126    +  CDS            mNeptune2 (sequence withheld): mNeptune2 is a basic (constitutively fluorescent) red fluorescent protein published in 2014, derived from Entacmaea quadricolor. It is reported to be a rapidly-maturing monomer with high acid sensitivity.
   1147..1518    +  CDS            ble: BLE_STRHI - Experimental evidence at protein level: Swiss-Prot protein existence level 1. Binding protein with a strong affinity to the bleomycin family of antibiotics. From Streptoalloteichus hindustanus.
   1521..1789    -  rep_origin     R6K γ ori (fragment): γ replication origin from E. coli plasmid R6K; requires the R6K initiator protein pi for replication
   1828..1846    -  misc_feature   Tn5 ME: hyperactive mosaic end for Tn5 transposase recognition (Reznikoff et al., 2004)
   1852..1900    -  CDS            lacI (fragment): lac repressor; lacI; The lac repressor binds to the lac operator to inhibit transcription in E. coli. This inhibition can be relieved by adding lactose or isopropyl-β-D-thiogalactopyranoside (IPTG).
   2083..2671    -  rep_origin     ori: high-copy-number ColE1/pMB1/pBR322/pUC origin of replication
   2842..3702    -  CDS            AmpR: β-lactamase; bla; confers resistance to ampicillin, carbenicillin, and related antibiotics
   3703..3807    -  promoter       AmpR promoter: bla
   3902..35      +  CDS            rop (fragment) (across the origin): Rop protein, which maintains plasmids at low copy number; rop
