>Addgene plasmid #120336 | pMOD3-mNeptune2-Sh_ble | depositor full sequence | sequence record 232269 | pMOD3-mNeptune2-Sh_ble
TCGCGCGTTTCGGTGATGACGGTGAAAACCTCTGACACATGCAGCTCCCGGAGACGGTCACAGCTTGTCT
GTAAGCGGATGCCGGGAGCAGACAAGCCCGTCAGGGCGCGTCAGCGGGTGTTGGCGGGTGTCGGGGCTGG
CTTAACTATGCGGCATCAGAGCAGATTGTACTGAGAGTGCACCATATGCGGTGTGAAATACCGCACAGAT
GCGTAAGGAGAAAATACCGCATCAGGCGCCATTCGCCATTCAGGCTGCGCAACTGTTGGGAAGGGCGATC
GGTGCGGGCCTCTTCGCTATTACGACAGCTGTCTCTTATACACATCTCAACCATCATCGATGAATTTTCT
CGGGTGTTCTCGCATATTGGCTCGAATTCTAAGGAGGAAAAAAA
[732 nt withheld, positions 395-1126]
TAAGTCGACGGAGGACAGTAATGGCCAAGTTGACCAGTGCCGTTCCGGTGCTGACCGCACGTGACGTCGC
CGGAGCAGTGGAGTTCTGGACCGACCGTCTGGGGTTCTCCCGTGACTTCGTGGAGGACGACTTCGCCGGT
GTGGTCCGTGACGACGTGACCCTGTTCATCAGCGCGGTCCAGGACCAGGTGGTGCCGGACAACACCCTGG
CCTGGGTGTGGGTGCGTGGCCTGGACGAGCTGTACGCCGAGTGGAGCGAAGTCGTGTCCACGAACTTCCG
TGACGCCTCCGGGCCGGCCATGACCGAGATCGGCGAGCAGCCGTGGGGGCGTGAGTTCGCCCTGCGCGAC
CCGGCCGGCAACTGCGTGCACTTCGTGGCCGAGGAGCAGGACTGAAAGCTTTAAAAGCCTTATATATTCT
TTTTTTTCTTATAAAACTTAAAACCTTAGAGGCTATTTAAGTTGCTGATTTATATTAATTTTATTGTTCA
AACATGAGAGCTTAGTACGTGAAACATGAGAGCTTAGTACGTTAGCCATGAGAGCTTAGTACGTTAGCCA
TGAGGGTTTAGTTCGTTAAACATGAGAGCTTAGTACGTTAAACATGAGAGCTTAGTACGTGAAACATGAG
AGCTTAGTACGTACTATCAACAGGTTGAACTGCCAACGACTACGCACTAGCCAACAAGAGCTTCAGGGTT
GAGATGTGTATAAGAGACAGCTGTCTTAATGAATCGGCCAACGCGCGGGGAGAGGCGGTTTGCGTATTGG
GCGCTCTTCCGCTTCCTCGCTCACTGACTCGCTGCGCTCGGTCGTTCGGCTGCGGCGAGCGGTATCAGCT
CACTCAAAGGCGGTAATACGGTTATCCACAGAATCAGGGGATAACGCAGGAAAGAACATGTGAGCAAAAG
GCCAGCAAAAGGCCAGGAACCGTAAAAAGGCCGCGTTGCTGGCGTTTTTCCATAGGCTCCGCCCCCCTGA
CGAGCATCACAAAAATCGACGCTCAAGTCAGAGGTGGCGAAACCCGACAGGACTATAAAGATACCAGGCG
TTTCCCCCTGGAAGCTCCCTCGTGCGCTCTCCTGTTCCGACCCTGCCGCTTACCGGATACCTGTCCGCCT
TTCTCCCTTCGGGAAGCGTGGCGCTTTCTCATAGCTCACGCTGTAGGTATCTCAGTTCGGTGTAGGTCGT
TCGCTCCAAGCTGGGCTGTGTGCACGAACCCCCCGTTCAGCCCGACCGCTGCGCCTTATCCGGTAACTAT
CGTCTTGAGTCCAACCCGGTAAGACACGACTTATCGCCACTGGCAGCAGCCACTGGTAACAGGATTAGCA
GAGCGAGGTATGTAGGCGGTGCTACAGAGTTCTTGAAGTGGTGGCCTAACTACGGCTACACTAGAAGGAC
AGTATTTGGTATCTGCGCTCTGCTGAAGCCAGTTACCTTCGGAAAAAGAGTTGGTAGCTCTTGATCCGGC
AAACAAACCACCGCTGGTAGCGGTGGTTTTTTTGTTTGCAAGCAGCAGATTACGCGCAGAAAAAAAGGAT
CTCAAGAAGATCCTTTGATCTTTTCTACGGGGTCTGACGCTCAGTGGAACGAAAACTCACGTTAAGGGAT
TTTGGTCATGAGATTATCAAAAAGGATCTTCACCTAGATCCTTTTAAATTAAAAATGAAGTTTTAAATCA
ATCTAAAGTATATATGAGTAAACTTGGTCTGACAGTTACCAATGCTTAATCAGTGAGGCACCTATCTCAG
CGATCTGTCTATTTCGTTCATCCATAGTTGCCTGACTCCCCGTCGTGTAGATAACTACGATACGGGAGGG
CTTACCATCTGGCCCCAGTGCTGCAATGATACCGCGAGACCCACGCTCACCGGCTCCAGATTTATCAGCA
ATAAACCAGCCAGCCGGAAGGGCCGAGCGCAGAAGTGGTCCTGCAACTTTATCCGCCTCCATCCAGTCTA
TTAATTGTTGCCGGGAAGCTAGAGTAAGTAGTTCGCCAGTTAATAGTTTGCGCAACGTTGTTGCCATTGC
TACAGGCATCGTGGTGTCACGCTCGTCGTTTGGTATGGCTTCATTCAGCTCCGGTTCCCAACGATCAAGG
CGAGTTACATGATCCCCCATGTTGTGCAAAAAAGCGGTTAGCTCCTTCGGTCCTCCGATCGTTGTCAGAA
GTAAGTTGGCCGCAGTGTTATCACTCATGGTTATGGCAGCACTGCATAATTCTCTTACTGTCATGCCATC
CGTAAGATGCTTTTCTGTGACTGGTGAGTACTCAACCAAGTCATTCTGAGAATAGTGTATGCGGCGACCG
AGTTGCTCTTGCCCGGCGTCAATACGGGATAATACCGCGCCACATAGCAGAACTTTAAAAGTGCTCATCA
TTGGAAAACGTTCTTCGGGGCGAAAACTCTCAAGGATCTTACCGCTGTTGAGATCCAGTTCGATGTAACC
CACTCGTGCACCCAACTGATCTTCAGCATCTTTTACTTTCACCAGCGTTTCTGGGTGAGCAAAAACAGGA
AGGCAAAATGCCGCAAAAAAGGGAATAAGGGCGACACGGAAATGTTGAATACTCATACTCTTCCTTTTTC
AATATTATTGAAGCATTTATCAGGGTTATTGTCTCATGAGCGGATACATATTTGAATGTATTTAGAAAAA
TAAACAAATAGGGGTTCCGCGCACATTTCCCCGAAAAGTGCCACCTGACGTCTAAGAAACCATTATTATC
ATGACATTAACCTATAAAAATAGGCGTATCACGAGGCCCTTTCGTC
Features (pLannotate 1.2.2; 12 found; start..end, strand, type, name):
    137..236     +  misc_feature   bom (fragment): basis of mobility region from pBR322
    242..311     -  CDS            lacZα (fragment): LacZα fragment of β-galactosidase; lacZ fragment
    309..327     +  misc_feature   Tn5 ME: hyperactive mosaic end for Tn5 transposase recognition (Reznikoff et al., 2004)
    395..1126    +  CDS            mNeptune2 (sequence withheld): mNeptune2 is a basic (constitutively fluorescent) red fluorescent protein published in 2014, derived from Entacmaea quadricolor. It is reported to be a rapidly-maturing monomer with high acid sensitivity.
   1147..1518    +  CDS            ble: BLE_STRHI - Experimental evidence at protein level: Swiss-Prot protein existence level 1. Binding protein with a strong affinity to the bleomycin family of antibiotics. From Streptoalloteichus hindustanus.
   1521..1789    -  rep_origin     R6K γ ori (fragment): γ replication origin from E. coli plasmid R6K; requires the R6K initiator protein pi for replication
   1828..1846    -  misc_feature   Tn5 ME: hyperactive mosaic end for Tn5 transposase recognition (Reznikoff et al., 2004)
   1852..1900    -  CDS            lacI (fragment): lac repressor; lacI; The lac repressor binds to the lac operator to inhibit transcription in E. coli. This inhibition can be relieved by adding lactose or isopropyl-β-D-thiogalactopyranoside (IPTG).
   2083..2671    -  rep_origin     ori: high-copy-number ColE1/pMB1/pBR322/pUC origin of replication
   2842..3702    -  CDS            AmpR: β-lactamase; bla; confers resistance to ampicillin, carbenicillin, and related antibiotics
   3703..3807    -  promoter       AmpR promoter: bla
   3902..35      +  CDS            rop (fragment) (across the origin): Rop protein, which maintains plasmids at low copy number; rop
