[The description below was written by a language model from this plasmid's Addgene catalogue record and pLannotate feature annotations shown in this document.]
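Description:
pMOD3-mNeptune2-Sh_ble is a 3.9 kb bacterial transposon-construction plasmid built on the Epicentre pMOD3 backbone and designed as a promoter trap that reports with the far-red fluorescent protein mNeptune2. The plasmid is maintained in standard E. coli cloning strains through a high-copy ColE1/pUC-type origin and is selected with ampicillin via the bla gene and its native promoter. Short annotated fragments of lacZα, lacI, rop and the pBR322 bom region are backbone remnants and are not expected to be functional.

The working part of the construct lies between two inverted 19-bp Tn5 hyperactive mosaic ends, which are the recognition sites for Tn5 transposase and define the segment that can be mobilised as a transposon. Within these ends sit, in the same orientation, the mNeptune2 coding sequence, placed close to one mosaic end, followed immediately by the Streptoalloteichus hindustanus ble (Sh ble) gene, which encodes a bleomycin-family binding protein and provides the phleomycin selection listed in the record. An R6K γ origin, annotated as a fragment, is also present; this origin replicates only where the pi initiator protein is supplied. The record lists no promoter for the insert and none is annotated upstream of mNeptune2. Fluorescence should therefore depend on the transposon landing downstream of an active host promoter, in the correct orientation. How ble is transcribed is not stated.

The insert was cloned between EcoRI and HindIII sites. The construct's stated purpose is bacterial promoter trapping, and the associated publication concerns intracellular replication of Brucella neotomae during coinfection with Legionella pneumophila. This suggests its use for generating fluorescently labelled bacteria or identifying active promoters, though the record does not give details.
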