Addgene plasmid #120336: pMOD3-mNeptune2-Sh_ble
Purpose: Bacterial mNeptune2 promoter trap
Depositing lab: James Kirby. Depositing organization: Beth Israel Deaconess Medical Center. Publication: Promotion and Rescue of Intracellular Brucella neotomae Replication during Coinfection with Legionella pneumophila. Kang YS, Kirby JE. Infect Immun. 2017 Apr 21;85(5). pii: e00991-16. doi: 10.1128/IAI.00991-16. Print 2017 May. PubMed 28264909.
Backbone
  Vector backbone: pMOD3
  Backbone manufacturer: Epicentre
  Vector type: Bacterial Expression
  Selectable markers: Phleomycin
Growth in bacteria
  Bacterial resistance: Ampicillin, 100 μg/mL
  Growth temperature: 37°C
  Growth strain: NEB 5-alpha
  Copy number: High Copy
Gene/Insert
  Gene/Insert name: mNeptune2
  Promoter: (None)
  Cloning method: Restriction Enzyme; 5′ cloning site EcoRI (unknown if destroyed); 3′ cloning site HindIII (unknown if destroyed)
Terms and licenses: Academic/Nonprofit Terms; Industry Terms: Not Available to Industry
How to cite: pMOD3-mNeptune2-Sh_ble was a gift from James Kirby (Addgene plasmid # 120336 ; http://n2t.net/addgene:120336 ; RRID:Addgene_120336)
